>Addgene plasmid #221734 | pcDNA3-FLAG3-drAgo2D-A | addgene full sequence | sequence record 449355 | Addgene NGS Result
GACGGATCGGGAGATCTCCCGATCCCCTATGGTGCACTCTCAGTACAATCTGCTCTGATGCCGCATAGTT
AAGCCAGTATCTGCTCCCTGCTTGTGTGTTGGAGGTCGCTGAGTAGTGCGCGAGCAAAATTTAAGCTACA
ACAAGGCAAGGCTTGACCGACAATTGCATGAAGAATCTGCTTAGGGTTAGGCGTTTTGCGCTGCTTCGCG
ATGTACGGGCCAGATATACGCGTTGACATTGATTATTGACTAGTTATTAATAGTAATCAATTACGGGGTC
ATTAGTTCATAGCCCATATATGGAGTTCCGCGTTACATAACTTACGGTAAATGGCCCGCCTGGCTGACCG
CCCAACGACCCCCGCCCATTGACGTCAATAATGACGTATGTTCCCATAGTAACGCCAATAGGGACTTTCC
ATTGACGTCAATGGGTGGAGTATTTACGGTAAACTGCCCACTTGGCAGTACATCAAGTGTATCATATGCC
AAGTACGCCCCCTATTGACGTCAATGACGGTAAATGGCCCGCCTGGCATTATGCCCAGTACATGACCTTA
TGGGACTTTCCTACTTGGCAGTACATCTACGTATTAGTCATCGCTATTACCATGGTGATGCGGTTTTGGC
AGTACATCAATGGGCGTGGATAGCGGTTTGACTCACGGGGATTTCCAAGTCTCCACCCCATTGACGTCAA
TGGGAGTTTGTTTTGGCACCAAAATCAACGGGACTTTCCAAAATGTCGTAACAACTCCGCCCCATTGACG
CAAATGGGCGGTAGGCGTGTACGGTGGGAGGTCTATATAAGCAGAGCTCGTTTAGTGAACCGTCAGATCG
CCTGGAGACGCCATCCACGCTGTTTTGACCTCCATAGAAGACACCGGGACCGATCCAGCCTCCGGACTCT
AGAGGATCGAACCCTTGCCACCATGGACTACAAAGACCATGACGGTGATTATAAAGATCATGATATCGAT
TACAAGGATGACGATGACAAGCTTGGTGGTTCTTATCCCATTGGAGCAGCTGGTGCTACTGAGCTGTTTC
AGGGACGTCCGTCTTCAGGGTCAGATGTTTCTGCTCCTGCGTCTCCTCCAGCACCACAAGAATATGTCTT
CAAACCACCTCAGCGGCCAGACTTTGGCACAATGGGTAGGACAATCAAGCTTCAGGCCAACTTCTTTGAA
ATGGAAATTCCCAAGTTGGAGGTTTATCATTATGAAATAGACATCAAGCCTGAGAAATGCCCACGGAGAG
TTAACCGTGAAATAGTTGAGCACATGGTCCAGCACTTTAAAACGCAGATCTTTGGAGATCGAAAGCCTGT
GTATGATGGGAGGAAGAATCTCTACACTGCCATGCCTTTACCCATTGGAAGAGACAAAGTGGAGCTGGAG
GTCACGATTCCTGGGGAGGGAAAAGACAGGAGCTTTAAAGTCGCTATAAAGTGGATGTCCTGTGTCAGTC
TGCAAGCTTTGCATGAAGCACTCTCTGGACGGCTACCAAACATCCCTTTCGAGACCATTCAGGCTCTGGA
TGTTGTCATGAGACATTTGCCCTCTATGAGGTACACCCCAGTCGGACGTTCATTCTTCACTCCATCGGAG
GGCTGCTCTAACCCTCTTGGTGGAGGAAGAGAAGTTTGGTTTGGTTTTCATCAGTCTGTTCGGCCATCAC
TCTGGAAGATGATGCTCAACATTGATGTGTCTGCCACTGCGTTCTACAAAGCTCAACCCGTCATTGAATT
CATGTGTGAGGTTTTGGATTTTAAAAGCATCGAAGAGCAGCAAAAGCCCTTAACAGATTCCCAAAGAGTG
AAGTTTACCAAGGAGATCAAGGGTTTGAAGGTTGAAATTACTCACTGTGGACAAATGAAGAGGAAGTACA
GAGTGTGTAATGTGACGAGAAGACCAGCCAGCCATCAAACGTTTCCTTTGCAGCAAGAGAATGGTCAGAC
CATTGAATGCACTGTCGCCCAGTACTTCAAGGATAAGTACAAACTGGTGCTTCGATACCCACATCTCCCA
TGTTTACAAGTTGGTCAGGAGCAGAAACACACCTACCTTCCGTTGGAGGTCTGCAACATTGTAGCCGGGC
AGCGATGCATCAAGAAACTGACAGACAATCAGACCTCCACTATGATACGTGCCACAGCCAGGTCTGCGCC
CGACCGTCAGGACGAGATCAGCAAACTGATGAGAAGTGCCAACTTCAATACAGATCCTTATGTGCGTGAG
TTTGGAGTCATGGTAAGAGACGATATGACTGAAGTCAATGGTCGGGTTCTTCAAGCACCGTCGATTCTCT
ATGGTGGAAGGAACAAAGCAATAGCAACCCCAGTCCAGGGCGTGTGGGACATGAGGAACAAGCAGTTCCA
CACAGGGATTGAAATCAAAGTTTGGGCCATTGCCTGCTTTGCCCCACAGAGGCAGTGCACAGAACTCCTG
CTGAAGGCCTTCACTGACCAGCTTCGTAAGATCTCACGTGATGCTGGGATGCCCATTCAGGGCCAGCCGT
GCTTTTGCAAATACGCCCAGGGAGCAGACAGTGTGGAGCCCATGTTCAAACACCTCAAGTACACTTATCA
AGGGTTACAGTTGGTGGTGGTCATCTTACCCGGCAAGACTCCTGTTTATGCTGAGGTGAAGCGTGTTGGA
GACACTGTTCTCGGCATGGCCACGCAGTGTGTCCAGGTGAAGAATGTGCAGAAGACCACACCTCAAACCC
TTTCTAACCTCTGCCTCAAGATTAACGTCAAACTGGGTGGAGTCAACAACATTCTTCTTCCACAGGGCAG
GCCCTTGGTGTTCCAGCAACCAGTTATCTTTTTAGGTGCAGATGTGACTCATCCACCAGCTGGAGATGGC
AAGAAACCCTCAATTGCTGCTGTCGTTGGCAGTATGGATGCCCACCCAAGCAGATACTGTGCCACAGTGC
GGGTCCAGCAGCACCGGCAGGACATCATTCAGGATCTGGCAACCATGGTCAGAGAGTTACTCATCCAGTT
CTACAAATCCACACGCTTCAAACCAACACGCATCATCTACTACAGAGCCGGCATCTCTGAAGGCCAGTTT
AACCAGGTTCTACAGCATGAGCTGCTGGCTATTCGTGAGGCCTGCATCAAGCTGGAGAAAGATTATCAGC
CGGGTATCACCTTCGTTGTAGTACAGAAGAGACACCACACCAGACTCTTCTGCATGGACAGGAACGAACG
GGTTGGAAAGAGTGGAAACATCCCTGCTGGCACCACTGTCGACACCAAAATTACTCATCCATTCGAGTTT
GACTTTTATCTTTGCAGTCATGCTGGAATTCAGGGAACCAGTAGGCCGTCCCACTATCATGTGCTGTGGG
ACGACAACCATTTCACCTCTGACGAGCTGCAGGTCCTCACCTACCAGCTGTGCCACACCTATGTTCGCTG
CACCCGCTCGGTCTCCATTCCTGCACCAGCCTATTACGCCCACTTGGTGGCGTTTCGCGCCCGCTACCAC
TTGGTTGACAAAGAACATGACAGTGCTGAAGGCAGTCACACATCAGGTCAGAGTAACGGCAGAGATCAAC
AAGCCCTGGCCAAAGCTGTGCAGATCCACCAGGACACACTGCGCACCATGTACTTCGCCTGAAAGGGTTC
GATCCCTACCGGTTAGTAATGAGTTTAAACGGGGGAGGCTAACTGAAACACGGAAGGAGACAATACCGGA
AGGAACCCGCGCTATGACGGCAATAAAAAGACAGAATAAAACGCACGGGTGTTGGGTCGTTTGTTCATAA
ACGCGGGGTTCGGTCCCAGGGCTGGCACTCTGTCGATACCCCACCGAGACCCCATTGGGGCCAATACGCC
CGCGTTTCTTCCTTTTCCCCACCCCACCCCCCAAGTTCGGGTGAAGGCCCAGGGCTCGCAGCCAACGTCG
GGGCGGCAGGCCCTGCCATAGCAGATCTGCGCAGCTGGGGCTCTAGGGGGTATCCCC
[124 nt withheld, positions 3978-4101]
C
[91 nt withheld, positions 4103-4193]
A
[49 nt withheld, positions 4195-4243]
CCTTTGACGTTGGAGTCCACGTTCTTT
[37 nt withheld, positions 4271-4307]
ACCCTATCTCGGTCTATTCTTTTGATTTATAAGGGATTTTGCCGATTTCGGCCTATTGGTTAAAAAATGA
GCTGATTTAACAAAAATTTAACGCGAATTAATTCTGTGGAATGTGTGTCAGTTAGGGTGTGGAAAGTCCC
CAGGCTCCCCAGCAGGCAGAAGTATGCAAAGCATGCATCTCAATTAGTCAGCAACCAGGTGTGGAAAGTC
CCCAGGCTCCCCAGCAGGCAGAAGTATGCAAAGCATGCATCTCAATTAGTCAGCAACCATAGTCCCGCCC
CTAACTCCGCCCATCCCGCCCCTAACTCCGCCCAGTTCCGCCCATTCTCCGCCCCATGGCTGACTAATTT
TTTTTATTTATGCAGAGGCCGAGGCCGCCTCTGCCTCTGAGCTATTACAGAAGTAGTGAGGAGGCTTTTT
TGGAGGCCTAGGCTTTTGCAAAAAGCTCCCGGGAGCTTGTATATCCATTTTCGGATCTGATCAAGAGACA
GGATGAGGATCGTTTCGCATGATTGAACAAGATGGATTGCACGCAGGTTCTCCGGCCGCTTGGGTGGAGA
GGCTATTCGGCTATGACTGGGCACAACAGACAATCGGCTGCTCTGATGCCGCCGTGTTCCGGCTGTCAGC
GCAGGGGCGCCCGGTTCTTTTTGTCAAGACCGACCTGTCCGGTGCCCTGAATGAACTGCAGGACGAGGCA
GCGCGGCTATCGTGGCTGGCCACGACGGGCGTTCCTTGCGCAGCTGTGCTCGACGTTGTCACTGAAGCGG
GAAGGGACTGGCTGCTATTGGGCGAAGTGCCGGGGCAGGATCTCCTGTCATCTCACCTTGCTCCTGCCGA
GAAAGTATCCATCATGGCTGATGCAATGCGGCGGCTGCATACGCTTGATCCGGCTACCTGCCCATTCGAC
CACCAAGCGAAACATCGCATCGAGCGAGCACGTACTCGGATGGAAGCCGGTCTTGTCGATCAGGATGATC
TGGACGAAGAGCATCAGGGGCTCGCGCCAGCCGAACTGTTCGCCAGGCTCAAGGCGCGCATGCCCGACGG
CGAGGATCTCGTCGTGACCCATGGCGATGCCTGCTTGCCGAATATCATGGTGGAAAATGGCCGCTTTTCT
GGATTCATCGACTGTGGCCGGCTGGGTGTGGCGGACCGCTATCAGGACATAGCGTTGGCTACCCGTGATA
TTGCTGAAGAGCTTGGCGGCGAATGGGCTGACCGCTTCCTCGTGCTTTACGGTATCGCCGCTCCCGATTC
GCAGCGCATCGCCTTCTATCGCCTTCTTGACGAGTTCTTCTGAGCGGGACTCTGGGGTTCGCGAAATGAC
CGACCAAGCGACGCCCAACCTGCCATCACGAGATTTCGATTCCACCGCCGCCTTCTATGAAAGGTTGGGC
TTCGGAATCGTTTTCCGGGACGCCGGCTGGATGATCCTCCAGCGCGGGGATCTCATGCTGGAGTTCTTCG
CCCACCCCAACTTGTTTATTGCAGCTTATAATGGTTACAAATAAAGCAATAGCATCACAAATTTCACAAA
TAAAGCATTTTTTTCACTGCATTCTAGTTGTGGTTTGTCCAAACTCATCAATGTATCTTATCATGTCTGT
ATACCGTCGACCTCTAGCTAGAGCTTGGCGTAATCATGGTCATAGCTGTTTCCTGTGTGAAATTGTTATC
CGCTCACAATTCCACACAACATACGAGCCGGAAGCATAAAGTGTAAAGCCTGGGGTGCCTAATGAGTGAG
CTAACTCACATTAATTGCGTTGCGCTCACTGCCCGCTTTCCAGTCGGGAAACCTGTCGTGCCAGCTGCAT
TAATGAATCGGCCAACGCGCGGGGAGAGGCGGTTTGCGTATTGGGCGCTCTTCCGCTTCCTCGCTCACTG
ACTCGCTGCGCTCGGTCGTTCGGCTGCGGCGAGCGGTATCAGCTCACTCAAAGGCGGTAATACGGTTATC
CACAGAATCAGGGGATAACGCAGGAAAGAACATGTGAGCAAAAGGCCAGCAAAAGGCCAGGAACCGTAAA
AAGGCCGCGTTGCTGGCGTTTTTCCATAGGCTCCGCCCCCCTGACGAGCATCACAAAAATCGACGCTCAA
GTCAGAGGTGGCGAAACCCGACAGGACTATAAAGATACCAGGCGTTTCCCCCTGGAAGCTCCCTCGTGCG
CTCTCCTGTTCCGACCCTGCCGCTTACCGGATACCTGTCCGCCTTTCTCCCTTCGGGAAGCGTGGCGCTT
TCTCATAGCTCACGCTGTAGGTATCTCAGTTCGGTGTAGGTCGTTCGCTCCAAGCTGGGCTGTGTGCACG
AACCCCCCGTTCAGCCCGACCGCTGCGCCTTATCCGGTAACTATCGTCTTGAGTCCAACCCGGTAAGACA
CGACTTATCGCCACTGGCAGCAGCCACTGGTAACAGGATTAGCAGAGCGAGGTATGTAGGCGGTGCTACA
GAGTTCTTGAAGTGGTGGCCTAACTACGGCTACACTAGAAGAACAGTATTTGGTATCTGCGCTCTGCTGA
AGCCAGTTACCTTCGGAAAAAGAGTTGGTAGCTCTTGATCCGGCAAACAAACCACCGCTGGTAGCGGTGG
TTTTTTTGTTTGCAAGCAGCAGATTACGCGCAGAAAAAAAGGATCTCAAGAAGATCCTTTGATCTTTTCT
ACGGGGTCTGACGCTCAGTGGAACGAAAACTCACGTTAAGGGATTTTGGTCATGAGATTATCAAAAAGGA
TCTTCACCTAGATCCTTTTAAATTAAAAATGAAGTTTTAAATCAATCTAAAGTATATATGAGTAAACTTG
GTCTGACAGTTACCAATGCTTAATCAGTGAGGCACCTATCTCAGCGATCTGTCTATTTCGTTCATCCATA
GTTGCCTGACTCCCCGTCGTGTAGATAACTACGATACGGGAGGGCTTACCATCTGGCCCCAGTGCTGCAA
TGATACCGCGAGACCCACGCTCACCGGCTCCAGATTTATCAGCAATAAACCAGCCAGCCGGAAGGGCCGA
GCGCAGAAGTGGTCCTGCAACTTTATCCGCCTCCATCCAGTCTATTAATTGTTGCCGGGAAGCTAGAGTA
AGTAGTTCGCCAGTTAATAGTTTGCGCAACGTTGTTGCCATTGCTACAGGCATCGTGGTGTCACGCTCGT
CGTTTGGTATGGCTTCATTCAGCTCCGGTTCCCAACGATCAAGGCGAGTTACATGATCCCCCATGTTGTG
CAAAAAAGCGGTTAGCTCCTTCGGTCCTCCGATCGTTGTCAGAAGTAAGTTGGCCGCAGTGTTATCACTC
ATGGTTATGGCAGCACTGCATAATTCTCTTACTGTCATGCCATCCGTAAGATGCTTTTCTGTGACTGGTG
AGTACTCAACCAAGTCATTCTGAGAATAGTGTATGCGGCGACCGAGTTGCTCTTGCCCGGCGTCAATACG
GGATAATACCGCGCCACATAGCAGAACTTTAAAAGTGCTCATCATTGGAAAACGTTCTTCGGGGCGAAAA
CTCTCAAGGATCTTACCGCTGTTGAGATCCAGTTCGATGTAACCCACTCGTGCACCCAACTGATCTTCAG
CATCTTTTACTTTCACCAGCGTTTCTGGGTGAGCAAAAACAGGAAGGCAAAATGCCGCAAAAAAGGGAAT
AAGGGCGACACGGAAATGTTGAATACTCATACTCTTCCTTTTTCAATATTATTGAAGCATTTATCAGGGT
TATTGTCTCATGAGCGGATACATATTTGAATGTATTTAGAAAAATAAACAAATAGGGGTTCCGCGCACAT
TTCCCCGAAAAGTGCCACCTGACGTC
Features (pLannotate 1.2.2; 19 found; start..end, strand, type, name):
     28..80      -  misc_feature   bom (fragment): basis of mobility region from pBR322
    235..614     +  enhancer       CMV enhancer: human cytomegalovirus immediate early enhancer
    615..818     +  promoter       CMV promoter: human cytomegalovirus (CMV) immediate early promoter
    936..1001    +  CDS            3xFLAG: three tandem FLAG® epitope tags, followed by an enterokinase cleavage site
   1083..3629    +  CDS            AGO2: AGO2_HUMAN - Also known as EIF2C2. Experimental evidence at protein level: Swiss-Prot protein existence level 1. Required for RNA-mediated gene silencing (RNAi) by the RNA- induced silencing complex (RISC). The 'minimal RISC' appears to include AGO2 bound to a short guide RNA such as a microRNA (miRNA) or short interfering RNA (siRNA). These guide RNAs direct RISC to complementary mRNAs that are targets for RISC-mediated gene silencing. The precise mechanism of gene silencing depends on the degree of complementarity between the miRNA or siRNA and its target. Binding of RISC to a perfectly comp
   3728..3776    +  polyA_signal   HSV TK poly(A) signal: herpes simplex virus thymidine kinase polyadenylation signal (Cole and Stacy, 1985)
   3867..3883    -  polyA_signal   bGH poly(A) signal (fragment): bovine growth hormone polyadenylation signal
   3978..4406    +  rep_origin     f1 ori (sequence partly withheld): f1 bacteriophage origin of replication; arrow indicates direction of (+) strand synthesis
   4420..4749    +  promoter       SV40 promoter: SV40 enhancer and early promoter
   4816..5607    +  CDS            neo: KKA2_KLEPN - Also known as kan, nptII. Experimental evidence at protein level: Swiss-Prot protein existence level 1. Resistance to kanamycin, neomycin, paromomycin, ribostamycin, butirosin and gentamicin B. From Klebsiella pneumoniae.
   5633..5791    +  CDS            ble (fragment): BLE_KLEPN - Experimental evidence at protein level: Swiss-Prot protein existence level 1. Binding protein with a strong affinity to the bleomycin family of antibiotics. Binds to CL990; an antimitotic-antibiotic compound. From Klebsiella pneumoniae.
   5786..5907    +  polyA_signal   SV40 poly(A) signal: SV40 polyadenylation signal
   5980..5996    -  protein_bind   lac operator: The lac repressor binds to the lac operator to inhibit transcription in E. coli. This inhibition can be relieved by adding lactose or isopropyl-β-D-thiogalactopyranoside (IPTG). lac repressor encoded by lacI
   6004..6034    -  promoter       lac promoter: promoter for the E. coli lac operon
   6049..6070    -  protein_bind   CAP binding site: CAP binding activates transcription in the presence of cAMP. E. coli catabolite activator protein
   6083..6175    -  CDS            lacI (fragment): lac repressor; lacI; The lac repressor binds to the lac operator to inhibit transcription in E. coli. This inhibition can be relieved by adding lactose or isopropyl-β-D-thiogalactopyranoside (IPTG).
   6358..6946    -  rep_origin     ori: high-copy-number ColE1/pMB1/pBR322/pUC origin of replication
   7117..7977    -  CDS            AmpR: β-lactamase; bla; confers resistance to ampicillin, carbenicillin, and related antibiotics
   7978..8082    -  promoter       AmpR promoter: bla
