[The description below was written by a language model from this plasmid's Addgene catalogue record and pLannotate feature annotations shown in this document.]
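Description:
pcDNA3-FLAG3-drAgo2D-A is a mammalian expression plasmid built on the pcDNA3 backbone that produces zebrafish (Danio rerio) Argonaute2 carrying a D683A substitution in its active site, fused at the N terminus to a 3xFLAG epitope. It is maintained in E. coli as a high-copy plasmid through a ColE1/pUC-type origin and selected with ampicillin via the β-lactamase gene and its native promoter. An f1 phage origin is also present, along with remnants of lac regulatory sequence and a bom fragment carried over from the backbone.

Expression of the insert is driven by the human cytomegalovirus immediate early enhancer and promoter, followed by the 3xFLAG coding sequence and then the Ago2 open reading frame. The automated annotation labels this reading frame by homology to human AGO2, but the catalogue entry identifies it as the zebrafish ago2 gene. Downstream, the feature table detects an HSV TK polyadenylation signal and only a short, reverse-oriented fragment of the bGH signal, so the exact 3' end processing arrangement is not fully clear from the record. A separate cassette, with the SV40 enhancer/early promoter driving the neomycin phosphotransferase gene and ending in an SV40 poly(A) signal, would allow G418 selection of stably transfected cells.

Argonaute2 is the RISC component that uses a bound small guide RNA to direct silencing of complementary targets, including their cleavage. Changing an active-site aspartate to alanine is the standard way of disabling this slicing activity, so the construct most plausibly serves as a catalytically impaired control. The FLAG tag permits detection and affinity purification of the protein for comparison with wild-type fish Ago2 in cleavage studies.
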