Addgene plasmid #221734: pcDNA3-FLAG3-drAgo2D-A
Purpose: Expression of zebrafish Ago2 with D683A mutation and N-terminal 3xFLAG tag in mammalian cells.
Depositing lab: David Bartel. Depositing organization: Whitehead Institute for Biomedical Research. Publication: A Seed Mismatch Enhances Argonaute2-Catalyzed Cleavage and Partially Rescues Severely Impaired Cleavage Found in Fish. Chen GR, Sive H, Bartel DP. Mol Cell. 2017 Dec 21;68(6):1095-1107.e5. doi: 10.1016/j.molcel.2017.11.032. PubMed 29272705.
Backbone
  Vector backbone: pcDNA3
  Vector type: Mammalian Expression
Growth in bacteria
  Bacterial resistance: Ampicillin, 100 μg/mL
  Growth temperature: 37°C
  Growth strain: DH5alpha
  Copy number: High Copy
Gene/Insert
  Gene/Insert name: drAgo2D-A
  Species: D. rerio (zebrafish)
  Mutation: D683A in active site
  Entrez Gene: ago2
  Promoter: CMV
  Tag / fusion protein: 3xFLAG (N terminal on insert)
  Cloning method: Gibson Cloning
  Sequencing primers: 5′ CMV-F; 3′ BGH-rev
Terms and licenses: Academic/Nonprofit Terms; Industry Terms: Not Available to Industry
How to cite: pcDNA3-FLAG3-drAgo2D-A was a gift from David Bartel (Addgene plasmid # 221734 ; http://n2t.net/addgene:221734 ; RRID:Addgene_221734)
